>Addgene plasmid #204436 | Interface-5 | addgene full sequence | sequence record 404947 | Addgene NGS Result
TATATAAGCAGAGCTGGTTTAGTGAACCGTCAGATCCGCTAGCGCTACCGATGTGGCGACTACGTCGGGC
CGCTGTGGCCTGTGAGGTCTGCCAGTCTTTAGTGAAACACAGCTCTGGAATAAAAGGAAGTTTACCACTA
CAAAAACTACATCTGGTTTCACGAAGCATTTATCATTCACATCATCCTACCTTAAAGCTTCAACGACCCC
AATTAAGGACATCCTTTCAGCAGTTCTCTTCTCTGACAAACCTTCCTTTACGTAAACTGAAATTCTCTCC
AATTAAATATGGCTACCAGCCTCGCAGGAATTTTTGGCCAGCAAGATTAGCTACGAGACTCTTAAAACTT
CGCTATCTCATACTAGGATCGGCTGTTGGGGGTGGCTACACAGCCAAAAAGACTTTTGATCAGTGGAAAG
ATATGATACCGGACCTTAGTGAATATAAATGGATTGTGCCTGACATTGTGTGGGAAATTGATGAGTATAT
CGATTTTGAGAAAATTAGAAAAGCCCTTCCTAATTCAGAAGACCTTGTAAAGTTAGCACCAGACTTTGAC
AAGATTGTTGAAAGCCTTAGCTTATTGAAGGACTTTTTTACCTCAGGTTCTCCGGAAGAAACGGCGTTTA
GAGCAACAGATCGTGGATCTGAAAGTGACAAGCATTTTAGAAAGGTGTCAGACAAAGAGAAAATTGACCA
ACTTCAGGAAGAACTTCTGCACACTCAGTTGAAGTATCAGAGAATCTTGGAACGATTAGAAAAGGAGAAC
AAAGAATTGAGAAAATTAGTATTGCAGAAAGATGACAAAGGCATTCATCATAGAAAGCTTAAGAAATCTT
TGATTGACATGTATTCTGAAGTTCTTGATGTTCTCTCTGATTATGATGCCAGTTATAATACGCAAGATCA
TCTGCCACGGGTTGTTGTGGTTGGAGATCAGAGTGCTGGAAAGACTAGTGTGTTGGAAATGATTGCCCAA
GCTCGAATATTCCCAAGAGGATCTGGGGAGATGATGACACGTTCTCCAGTTAAGGTGACTCTGAGTGAAG
GTCCTCACCATGTGGCCCTATTTAAAGATAGTTCTCGGGAGTTTGATCTTACCAAAGAAGAAGATCTTGC
AGCATTAAGACATGAAATAGAACTTCGAATGAGGAAAAATGTGAAAGAAGGCTGTACCGTTAGCCCTGAG
ACCATATCCTTAAATGTAAAAGGCCCTGGACTACAGAGGATGGTGCTTGTTGACTTACCAGGTGTGATTA
ATACTGTGACATCAGGCATGGCTCCTGACACAAAGGAAACTATTTTCAGTATCAGCAAAGCTTACATGCA
GAATCCTAATGCCATCATACTGTGTATTCAAGATGGATCTGTGGATGCTGCGCGCAGTATTGTTACAGAC
TTGGTCAGTCAAATGGACCCTCATGGAAGGAGAACCATATTCGTTTTGACCAAAGTAGACCTGGCAGAGA
AAAATGTAGCCAGTCCAAGCAGGATTCAGCAGATAATTGAAGGAAAGCTCTTCCCAATGAAAGCTTTAGG
TTATTTTGCTGTTGTAACAGGAAAAGGGAACAGCTCTGAAAGCATTGAAGCTATAAGAGAATATGAAGAA
GAGTTTTTTCAGAATTCAAAGCTCCTAAAGACAAGCATGCTAAAGGCACACCAAGTGACTACAAGAAATT
TAAGCCTTGCAGTATCAGACTGCTTTTGGAAAATGGTACGAGAGTCTGTTGAACAACAGGCTGATAGTTT
CAAAGCAACACGTTTTAACCTTGAAACTGAATGGAAGAATAACTATCCTCGCCTGCGGGAACTTGACCGG
AATGAACTATTTGAAAAAGCTAAAAATGAAATCCTTGATGAAGTTATCAGTCTGAGCCAGGTTACACCAA
AACATTGGGAGGAAATCCTTCAACAATCTTTGTGGGAAAGAGTATCAACTCATGTGATTGAAAACATCTA
CCTTCCAGCTGCGCAGACCATGAATTCAGGAACTTTTAACACCACAGTGGATATCAAGCTTAAACAGTGG
ACTGATAAACAACTTCCTAATAAAGCAGTAGAGGTTGCTTGGGAGACCCTACAAGAAGAATTTTCCCGCT
TTATGACAGAACCGAAAGGGAAAGAGCATGATGACATATTTGATAAACTTAAAGAGGCCGTTAAGGAAGA
AAGTATTAAACGACACAAGTGGAATGACTTTGCGGAGGACAGCTTGAGGGTTATTCAACACAATGCTTTG
GAAGACCGATCCATATCTGATAAACAGCAATGGGATGCAGCTATTTATTTTATGGAAGAGGCTCTGCAGG
CTCGTCTCAAGGATACTGAAAATGCAATTGAAAACATGGTGGGTCCAGACTGGAAAAAGAGGTGGTTATA
CTGGAAGAATCGGACCCAAGAACAGTGTGTTCACAATGAAACCAAGAATGAATTGGAGAAGATGTTGAAA
TGTAATGAGGAGCACCCAGCTTATCTTGCAAGTGATGAAATAACCACAGTCCGGAAGAACCTTGAATCCC
GAGGAGTAGAAGTAGATCCAAGCTTGATTAAGGATACTTGGCATCAAGTTTATAGAAGACATTTTTTAAA
AACAGCTCTAAACCATTGTAACCTTTGTCGAAGAGGTTTTTATTACTACCAAAGGCATTTTGTAGATTCT
GAGTTGGAATGCAATGATGTGGTCTTGTTTTGGCGTATACAGCGCATGCTTGCTATCACCGCAAATACTT
TAAGGCAACAACTTACAAATACTGAAGTTAGGCGATTAGAGAAAAATGTTAAAGAGGTATTGGAAGATTT
TGCTGAAGATGGTGAGAAGAAGATTAAATTGCTTACTGGTAAACGCGTTCAACTGGCGGAAGACCTCAAG
AAAGTTAGAGAAATTCAAGAAAAACTTGATGCTTTCATTGAAGCTCTTCATCAGGAGAAAGGGCTAGCGC
TACCGGTCGCCACCATGGTGAGCAAGGGCGAGGAGCTGTTCACCGGGGTGGTGCCCATCCTGGTCGAGCT
GGACGGCGACGTAAACGGCCACAAGTTCAGCGTGTCAGGCGAGGGCGAGGGCGATGCCACCTACGGCAAG
CTGACCCTGAAGTTCATCTGCACCACCGGCAAGCTGCCCGTGCCCTGGCCCACCCTCGTGACCACCCTGA
CCTACGGCGTGCAGTGCTTCAGCCGCTACCCCGACCACATGAAGCAGCACGACTTCTTCAAGTCCGCCAT
GCCCGAAGGCTACGTCCAGGAGCGCACCATCTTCTTCAAGGACGACGGCAACTACAAGACCCGCGCCGAG
GTGAAGTTCGAGGGCGACACCCTGGTGAACCGCATCGAGCTGAAGGGCATCGACTTCAAGGAGGACGGCA
ACATCCTGGGGCACAAGCTGGAGTACAACTACAACAGCCACAACGTCTATATCATGGCCGACAAGCAGAA
GAACGGCATCAAGGTGAACTTCAAGATCCGCCACAACATCGAGGACGGCAGCGTGCAGCTCGCCGACCAC
TACCAGCAGAACACCCCCATCGGCGACGGCCCCGTGCTGCTGCCCGACAACCACTACCTGAGCACCCAGT
CCAAGCTGAGCAAAGACCCCAACGAGAAGCGCGATCACATGGTCCTGCTGGAGTTCGTGACCGCCGCCGG
GATCACTCTCGGCATGGACGAGCTGTACAAGTAAAGCGGCCGCGACTCTAGATCATAATCAGCCATACCA
CATTTGTAGAGGTTTTACTTGCTTTAAAAAACCTCCCACACCTCCCCCTGAACCTGAAACATAAAATGAA
TGCAATTGTTGTTGTTAACTTGTTTATTGCAGCTTATAATGGTTACAAATAAAGCAATAGCATCACAAAT
TTCACAAATAAAGCATTTTTTTCACTGCATTCTAGTTGTGGTTTGTACAAACTCATCAATGTATCTTAAG
GCGTAAATTGTAAGCGTTAATATTTTGTTAAAATTCGCGTTAAATTTTTGTTAAATCAGCTCATTTTTTA
ACCAATAGGCCGAAATCGGCAAAATCCCTTATAAATCAAAAGAATAGACCGAGATAGGGT
[37 nt withheld, positions 4051-4087]
AAAGAACGTGGACTCCAACGTCAAAGG
[49 nt withheld, positions 4115-4163]
T
[91 nt withheld, positions 4165-4255]
G
[124 nt withheld, positions 4257-4380]
CAGGTGGCACTTTTCGGGGAAATGTGCGCGGAACCCCTATTTGTTTATTTTTCTAAATACATTCAAATAT
GTATCCGCTCATGAGACAATAACCCTGATAAATGCTTCAATAATATTGAAAAAGGAAGAGTCCTGAGGCG
GAAAGAACCAGCTGTGGAATGTGTGTCAGTTAGGGTGTGGAAAGTCCCCAGGCTCCCCAGCAGGCAGAAG
TATGCAAAGCATGCATCTCAATTAGTCAGCAACCAGGTGTGGAAAGTCCCCAGGCTCCCCAGCAGGCAGA
AGTATGCAAAGCATGCATCTCAATTAGTCAGCAACCATAGTCCCGCCCCTAACTCCGCCCATCCCGCCCC
TAACTCCGCCCAGTTCCGCCCATTCTCCGCCCCATGGCTGACTAATTTTTTTTATTTATGCAGAGGCCGA
GGCCGCCTCGGCCTCTGAGCTATTCCAGAAGTAGTGAGGAGGCTTTTTTGGAGGCCTAGGCTTTTGCAAA
GATCGATCAAGAGACAGGATGAGGATCGTTTCGCATGATTGAACAAGATGGATTGCACGCAGGTTCTCCG
GCCGCTTGGGTGGAGAGGCTATTCGGCTATGACTGGGCACAACAGACAATCGGCTGCTCTGATGCCGCCG
TGTTCCGGCTGTCAGCGCAGGGGCGCCCGGTTCTTTTTGTCAAGACCGACCTGTCCGGTGCCCTGAATGA
ACTGCAAGACGAGGCAGCGCGGCTATCGTGGCTGGCCACGACGGGCGTTCCTTGCGCAGCTGTGCTCGAC
GTTGTCACTGAAGCGGGAAGGGACTGGCTGCTATTGGGCGAAGTGCCGGGGCAGGATCTCCTGTCATCTC
ACCTTGCTCCTGCCGAGAAAGTATCCATCATGGCTGATGCAATGCGGCGGCTGCATACGCTTGATCCGGC
TACCTGCCCATTCGACCACCAAGCGAAACATCGCATCGAGCGAGCACGTACTCGGATGGAAGCCGGTCTT
GTCGATCAGGATGATCTGGACGAAGAGCATCAGGGGCTCGCGCCAGCCGAACTGTTCGCCAGGCTCAAGG
CGAGCATGCCCGACGGCGAGGATCTCGTCGTGACCCATGGCGATGCCTGCTTGCCGAATATCATGGTGGA
AAATGGCCGCTTTTCTGGATTCATCGACTGTGGCCGGCTGGGTGTGGCGGACCGCTATCAGGACATAGCG
TTGGCTACCCGTGATATTGCTGAAGAGCTTGGCGGCGAATGGGCTGACCGCTTCCTCGTGCTTTACGGTA
TCGCCGCTCCCGATTCGCAGCGCATCGCCTTCTATCGCCTTCTTGACGAGTTCTTCTGAGCGGGACTCTG
GGGTTCGAAATGACCGACCAAGCGACGCCCAACCTGCCATCACGAGATTTCGATTCCACCGCCGCCTTCT
ATGAAAGGTTGGGCTTCGGAATCGTTTTCCGGGACGCCGGCTGGATGATCCTCCAGCGCGGGGATCTCAT
GCTGGAGTTCTTCGCCCACCCTAGGGGGAGGCTAACTGAAACACGGAAGGAGACAATACCGGAAGGAACC
CGCGCTATGACGGCAATAAAAAGACAGAATAAAACGCACGGTGTTGGGTCGTTTGTTCATAAACGCGGGG
TTCGGTCCCAGGGCTGGCACTCTGTCGATACCCCACCGAGACCCCATTGGGGCCAATACGCCCGCGTTTC
TTCCTTTTCCCCACCCCACCCCCCAAGTTCGGGTGAAGGCCCAGGGCTCGCAGCCAACGTCGGGGCGGCA
GGCCCTGCCATAGCCTCAGGTTACTCATATATACTTTAGATTGATTTAAAACTTCATTTTTAATTTAAAA
GGATCTAGGTGAAGATCCTTTTTGATAATCTCATGACCAAAATCCCTTAACGTGAGTTTTCGTTCCACTG
AGCGTCAGACCCCGTAGAAAAGATCAAAGGATCTTCTTGAGATCCTTTTTTTCTGCGCGTAATCTGCTGC
TTGCAAACAAAAAAACCACCGCTACCAGCGGTGGTTTGTTTGCCGGATCAAGAGCTACCAACTCTTTTTC
CGAAGGTAACTGGCTTCAGCAGAGCGCAGATACCAAATACTGTTCTTCTAGTGTAGCCGTAGTTAGGCCA
CCACTTCAAGAACTCTGTAGCACCGCCTACATACCTCGCTCTGCTAATCCTGTTACCAGTGGCTGCTGCC
AGTGGCGATAAGTCGTGTCTTACCGGGTTGGACTCAAGACGATAGTTACCGGATAAGGCGCAGCGGTCGG
GCTGAACGGGGGGTTCGTGCACACAGCCCAGCTTGGAGCGAACGACCTACACCGAACTGAGATACCTACA
GCGTGAGCTATGAGAAAGCGCCACGCTTCCCGAAGGGAGAAAGGCGGACAGGTATCCGGTAAGCGGCAGG
GTCGGAACAGGAGAGCGCACGAGGGAGCTTCCAGGGGGAAACGCCTGGTATCTTTATAGTCCTGTCGGGT
TTCGCCACCTCTGACTTGAGCGTCGATTTTTGTGATGCTCGTCAGGGGGGCGGAGCCTATGGAAAAACGC
CAGCAACGCGGCCTTTTTACGGTTCCTGGCCTTTTGCTGGCCTTTTGCTCACATGTTCTTTCCTGCGTTA
TCCCCTGATTCTGTGGATAACCGTATTACCGCCATGCATTAGTTATTAATAGTAATCAATTACGGGGTCA
TTAGTTCATAGCCCATATATGGAGTTCCGCGTTACATAACTTACGGTAAATGGCCCGCCTGGCTGACCGC
CCAACGACCCCCGCCCATTGACGTCAATAATGACGTATGTTCCCATAGTAACGCCAATAGGGACTTTCCA
TTGACGTCAATGGGTGGAGTATTTACGGTAAACTGCCCACTTGGCAGTACATCAAGTGTATCATATGCCA
AGTACGCCCCCTATTGACGTCAATGACGGTAAATGGCCCGCCTGGCATTATGCCCAGTACATGACCTTAT
GGGACTTTCCTACTTGGCAGTACATCTACGTATTAGTCATCGCTATTACCATGGTGATGCGGTTTTGGCA
GTACATCAATGGGCGTGGATAGCGGTTTGACTCACGGGGATTTCCAAGTCTCCACCCCATTGACGTCAAT
GGGAGTTTGTTTTGGCACCAAAATCAACGGGACTTTCCAAAATGTCGTAACAACTCCGCCCCATTGACGC
AAATGGGCGGTAGGCGTGTACGGTGGGAGGTC
Features (pLannotate 1.2.2; 14 found; start..end, strand, type, name):
     51..2930    +  CDS            OPA1: OPA1_HUMAN - Also known as KIAA0567. Experimental evidence at protein level: Swiss-Prot protein existence level 1. Isoforms that contain the alternative exon 4b (present in isoform 4 and isoform 5) are required for mitochondrial genome maintenance, possibly by anchoring the mitochondrial nucleoids to the inner mitochondrial membrane. From Homo sapiens (Human).
   2955..3671    +  CDS            mEGFP: mEGFP is a basic (constitutively fluorescent) green fluorescent protein published in 2002, derived from Aequorea victoria. It has moderate acid sensitivity.
   3691..3774    +  CDS            large T antigen (fragment): large T antigen from SV40 (simian virus 40)
   3797..3878    +  polyA_signal   SV40 poly(A) signal: SV40 polyadenylation signal
   3952..4380    -  rep_origin     f1 ori (sequence partly withheld): f1 bacteriophage origin of replication; arrow indicates direction of (+) strand synthesis
   4407..4511    +  promoter       AmpR promoter: bla
   4513..4870    +  promoter       SV40 promoter: SV40 enhancer and early promoter
   4905..5699    +  CDS            NeoR/KanR: aminoglycoside phosphotransferase from Tn5; aph(3')-II (or nptII); confers resistance to neomycin, kanamycin, and G418 (Geneticin®)
   5720..5872    +  CDS            ble (fragment): BLE_KLEPN - Experimental evidence at protein level: Swiss-Prot protein existence level 1. Binding protein with a strong affinity to the bleomycin family of antibiotics. Binds to CL990; an antimitotic-antibiotic compound. From Klebsiella pneumoniae.
   5931..5978    +  polyA_signal   HSV TK poly(A) signal: herpes simplex virus thymidine kinase polyadenylation signal (Cole and Stacy, 1985)
   6069..6085    -  polyA_signal   bGH poly(A) signal (fragment): bovine growth hormone polyadenylation signal
   6307..6895    +  rep_origin     ori: high-copy-number ColE1/pMB1/pBR322/pUC origin of replication
   7070..7373    +  enhancer       CMV enhancer: human cytomegalovirus immediate early enhancer
   7374..15      +  promoter       CMV promoter (across the origin): human cytomegalovirus (CMV) immediate early promoter
