[The description below was written by a language model from this plasmid's Addgene catalogue record and pLannotate feature annotations shown in this document.]
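Description:
Interface-5 is a mammalian expression plasmid built on the Clontech pEGFP-N1 backbone that encodes human OPA1 isoform 1 carrying an E444A point mutation, fused to a green fluorescent protein. OPA1 is the dynamin-family GTPase of the mitochondrial inner membrane. The plasmid name and the associated study of OPA1 helical assemblies suggest that the substitution targets an assembly interface, although the record does not spell this out. Transcription is driven by the human cytomegalovirus immediate-early enhancer and promoter and terminated by an SV40 polyadenylation signal.

In the annotated 7,562 nt sequence, the OPA1 coding region lies directly downstream of the CMV promoter. It is followed after a short linker by the fluorescent protein coding sequence, which the annotation tool matches to the monomeric mEGFP variant. The tag therefore sits at the C-terminus of OPA1, as expected for an N1-series vector, even though the catalogue field lists EGFP as "N terminal on backbone". This placement leaves the amino-terminal end of OPA1 unobstructed.

Propagation in E. coli relies on a high-copy ColE1/pUC-type origin, and an f1 origin is also present. A single NeoR/KanR (Tn5 aminoglycoside phosphotransferase) gene serves both hosts. The bacterial bla promoter drives it for kanamycin selection, and the SV40 early promoter, paired with an HSV TK polyadenylation signal, drives it for G418 selection of mammalian cells. The short large T antigen, ble and bGH poly(A) fragments appear to be backbone remnants rather than functional elements. The construct is suited to transient or stable expression of the fluorescent OPA1 mutant, for example to image its localisation and its effects on mitochondria.
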