Addgene plasmid #204436: Interface-5
Purpose: Mammalian expression plasmid of GFP-tagged hOpa1 isoform 1 mutant protein.
Depositing lab: Keir Neuman. Depositing organization: National Heart, Lung, and Blood Institute (NHLBI). Publication: OPA1 helical structures give perspective to mitochondrial dysfunction. Nyenhuis SB, Wu X, Strub MP, Yim YI, Stanton AE, Baena V, Syed ZA, Canagarajah B, Hammer JA, Hinshaw JE. Nature. 2023 Aug 23. doi: 10.1038/s41586-023-06462-1. PubMed 37612506.
Backbone
  Vector backbone: pEGFP-N1
  Backbone manufacturer: Clontech
  Vector type: Mammalian Expression
  Selectable markers: Neomycin (select with G418)
Growth in bacteria
  Bacterial resistance: Kanamycin, 50 μg/mL
  Growth temperature: 37°C
  Growth strain: DH5alpha
  Copy number: High Copy
Gene/Insert
  Gene/Insert name: hOpa1 isoform 1
  Species: H. sapiens (human)
  Mutation: E444A
  Entrez Gene: OPA1 (a.k.a. BERHS, MGM1, MTDPS14, NPG, NTG, largeG)
  Promoter: CMV
  Tag / fusion protein: EGFP (N terminal on backbone)
  Cloning method: Unknown
  Sequencing primers: 5′ CNV-F; 3′ SV40-pArev
Terms and licenses: Academic/Nonprofit Terms; Industry Terms: Not Available to Industry
How to cite: Interface-5 was a gift from Keir Neuman (Addgene plasmid # 204436 ; http://n2t.net/addgene:204436 ; RRID:Addgene_204436)
